>Addgene plasmid #79447 | pDGE65 | depositor full sequence | sequence record 148612 | pDGE65 sequence 15532 bps
TTATGTCCACTGGGTTCGTGCCCGAATTGATCACAGGCAGCAACGCTCTGTCATCGTTACAATCAACATG
CTACCCTCCGCGAGATCATCCGTGTTTCAAACCCGGCAGCTTAGTTGCCGTTCTTCCGAATAGCATCGGT
AACATGAGCAAAGTCTGCCGCCTTACAACGGCTCTCCCGCTGACGCCGTCCCGGACTGATGGGCTGCCTG
TATCGAGTGGTGATTTTGTGCCGAGCTGCCGGTCGGGGAGCTGTTGGCTGGCTGGTGGCAGGATATATTG
TGGTGTAAACAAATTGACGCTTAGACAACTTAATAACACATTGCGGAATTCCGATCTAGTAACATAGATG
ACACCGCGCGCGATAATTTATCCTAGTTTGCGCGCTATATTTTGTTTTCTATCGCGTATTAAATGTATAA
TTGCGGGACTCTAATCATAAAAACCCATCTCATAAATAACGTCATGCATTACATGTTAATTATTACATGC
TTAACGTAATTCAACAGAAATTATATGATAATCATCGCAAGACCGGCAACAGGATTCAATCTTAAGAAAC
TTTATTGCCAAATGTTTGAACGATCTGCTTGACTCTAGGGGTCATCAGATTTCGGTGACGGGCAGGACCG
GACGGGGCGGCACCGGCAGGCTGAAGTCCAGCTGCCAGAAACCCACGTCATGCCAGTTCCCGTGCTTGAA
GCCGGCCGCCCGCAGCATGCCGCGGGGGGCATATCCGAGCGCCTCGTGCATGCGCACGCTCGGGTCGTTG
GGCAGCCCGATGACAGCGACCACGCTCTTGAAGCCCTGTGCCTCCAGGGACTTCAGCAGGTGGGTGTAGA
GCGTGGAGCCCAGTCCCGTCCGCTGGTGGCGGGGGGAGACGTACACGGTCGACTCGGCCGTCCAGTCGTA
GGCGTTGCGTGCCTTCCAGGGGCCCGCGTAGGCGATGCCGGCGACCTCGCCGTCCACCTCGGCGACGAGC
CAGGGATAGCGCTCCCGCAGACGGACGAGGTCGTCCGTCCACTCCTGCGGTTCCTGCGGCTCGGTACGGA
AGTTGACCGTGCTTGTCTCGATGTAGTGGTTGACGATGGTGCAGACCGCCGGCATGTCCGCCTCGGTGGC
ACGGCGGATGTCGGCCGGGCGTCGTTCTGGGCTCATGGTAGATCCCCCTCGATCGAGTTGAGAGTGAATA
TGAGACTCTAATTGGATACCGAGGGGAATTTATGGAACGTCAGTGGAGCATTTTTGACAAGAAATATTTG
CTAGCTGATAGTGACCTTAGGCGACTTTTGAACGCGCAATAATGGTTTCTGACGTATGTGCTTAGCTCAT
TAAACTCCAGAAACCCGCGGCTGAGTGGCTCCTTCAACGTTGCGGTTCTGTCAGTTCCAAACGTAAAACG
GCTTGTCCCGCGTCATCGGCGGGGGTCATAACGTGACTCCCTTAATTCTCCGCTCATGATTAGTAGCGGT
CCTGCTGAGCCTCGACATGTTGTCGCAAAATTCGCCCTGGACCCGCCCAACGATTTGTCGTCACTGTCAA
GGTTTGACCTGCACTTCATTTGGGGCCCACATACACCAAAAAAATGCTGCATAATTCTCGGGGCAGCAAG
TCGGTTACCCGGCCGCCGTGCTGGACCGGGTTGAATGGTGCCCGTAACTTTCGGTAGAGCGGACGGCCAA
TACTCAACTTCAAGGAATCTCACCCATGCGCGCCGGCGGGGAACCGGAGTTCCCTTCAGTGAGCGTTATT
AGTTCGCCGCTCGGTGTGTCGTAGATACTAGCCCCTGGGGCACTTTTGAAATTTGAATAAGATTTATGTA
ATCAGTCTTTTAGGTTTGACCGGTTCTGCCGCTTTTTTTAAAATTGGATTTGTAATAATAAAACGCAATT
GTTTGTTATTGTGGCGCTCTATCATAGATGTCGCTATAAACCTATTCAGCACAATATATTGTTTTCATTT
TAATATTGTACATATAAGTAGTAGGGTACAATCAGTAAATTGAACGGAGAATATTATTCATAAAAATACG
ATAGTAACGGGTGATATATTCATTAGAATGAACCGAAACCGGCGGTAAGGATCTGAGCTACACATGCTCA
GGTTTTTTACAACGTGCACAACAGAATTGAAAGCAAATATCATGCGATCATAGGCTTCTCGCATATCTCA
TTAAAGCAGGACAAGCTCACACCTTCCTCTTCTTCTTGGGGTCAGCCCTGCTGTCTCCACCGAGCTGAGA
GAGGTCGATTCTTGTTTCATAGAGCCCCGTAATTGACTGATGAATCAGTGTGGCGTCCAGGACCTCCTTT
GTAGAGGTGTACCGCTTTCTGTCTATGGTGGTGTCGAAGTACTTGAAGGCTGCAGGCGCGCCCAAGTTGG
TCAGAGTAAACAAGTGGATAATGTTTTCTGCCTGCTCCCTGATGGGCTTATCCCTGTGCTTATTGTAAGC
AGAAAGCACCTTATCGAGGTTAGCGTCGGCGAGGATCACTCTTTTGGAGAATTCGCTTATTTGCTCGATG
ATCTCATCAAGGTAGTGTTTGTGTTGTTCCACGAACAGCTGCTTCTGCTCATTATCTTCGGGAGATCCTT
TGAGCTTTTCATAGTGGCTGGCCAGATACAAGAAATTAACGTATTTAGAGGGCAGTGCCAGCTCGTTACC
TTTCTGCAGCTCGCCCGCACTAGCGAGCATTCGTTTCCGGCCGTTTTCAAGCTCAAAGAGAGAGTACTTG
GGAAGCTTAATGATGAGGTCTTTTTTGACCTCTTTATATCCTTTCGCCTCGAGAAAGTCGATGGGGTTTT
TTTCGAAGCTTGATCGCTCCATGATTGTGATGCCCAGCAGTTCCTTGACGCTTTTGAGTTTTTTAGACTT
CCCTTTCTCCACTTTGGCCACAACCAGTACACTGTAAGCGACTGTAGGAGAATCGAATCCGCCGTATTTC
TTGGGGTCCCAATCTTTTTTGCGTGCGATCAGCTTGTCGCTGTTCCTTTTCGGGAGGATACTTTCCTTGG
AGAAGCCTCCGGTCTGTACTTCGGTCTTTTTAACGATGTTCACCTGCGGCATGGACAGGACCTTCCGGAC
TGTCGCGAAATCCCTACCCTTGTCCCACACGATTTCTCCTGTTTCTCCGTTTGTTTCGATAAGTGGTCGC
TTCCGAATCTCTCCATTGGCCAGTGTAATCTCGGTCTTGAAAAAATTCATAATATTGCTGTAAAAGAAGT
ACTTAGCGGTGGCCTTGCCTATTTCCTGCTCAGACTTTGCGATCATTTTCCTAACATCGTACACTTTATA
GTCTCCGTAAACAAATTCAGATTCAAGCTTGGGATATTTTTTGATAAGTGCAGTGCCTACCACTGCATTC
AGGTAGGCATCATGCGCATGGTGGTAATTGTTGATCTCTCTCACCTTATAAAACTGAAAGTCCTTTCTGA
AATCTGAAACCAGCTTAGACTTCAGAGTAATAACTTTCACCTCTCGAATCAGTTTGTCATTTTCATCGTA
CTTGGTGTTCATGCGTGAATCGAGAATTTGGGCCACGTGCTTGGTGATCTGGCGTGTCTCAACAAGCTGC
CTTTTGATGAAGCCGGCTTTATCCAACTCAGACAGGCCACCTCGTTCAGCCTTAGTCAGATTATCGAACT
TCCGTTGTGTGATCAGTTTGGCGTTCAGCAGCTGCCGCCAATAATTTTTCATTTTCTTGACAACTTCTTC
TGAGGGGACGTTATCACTCTTCCCTCTATTTTTATCGGATCTTGTCAACACTTTATTATCAATAGAATCA
TCTTTGAGAAAAGACTGGGGCACGATATGATCCACGTCGTAGTCGGAGAGCCGATTGATGTCCAGTTCCT
GATCCACGTACATGTCCCTGCCGTTCTGCAGGTAGTACAGGTAGAGCTTCTCATTCTGAAGCTGGGTGTT
TTCAACTGGGTGTTCCTTAAGGATTTGGGACCCCAGTTCTTTTATACCCTCTTCAATCCTCTTCATCCTT
TCCCTACTGTTCTTCTGTCCCTTCTGGGTAGTTTGGTTCTCTCGGGCCATCTCGATAACGATATTCTCGG
GCTTATGCCTTCCCATTACTTTGACGAGTTCATCCACGACCTTAACGGTCTGCAGTATTCCCTTTTTGAT
AGCTGGGCTACCTGCAAGATTAGCGATGTGCTCGTGGAGACTGTCCCCCTGGCCAGAAACTTGTGCTTTC
TGGATGTCCTCCTTAAAGGTGAGAGAGTCATCATGGATCAACTGCATGAAGTTCCGGTTGGCAAATCCAT
CGGACTTAAGAAAATCCAGGATTGTCTTTCCACTCTGCTTGTCTCGGATCCCATTGATCAGTTTTCTTGA
CAGCCGCCCCCATCCTGTATATCGGCGCCTCTTGAGCTGTTTCATGACTTTGTCGTCGAAGAGATGAGCG
TAAGTTTTCAAGCGTTCTTCAATCATCTCCCTATCTTCAAACAACGTAAGGGTGAGGACAATGTCCTCAA
GAATGTCCTCGTTCTCCTCATTGTCCAGGAAGTCCTTGTCTTTAATGATTTTCAGGAGATCGTGATACGT
TCCCAGGGATGCGTTGAAGCGATCCTCCACTCCGCTGATTTCAACAGAGTCGAAACATTCAATCTTTTTG
AAATAATCTTCTTTGAGCTGTTTCACGGTAACTTTCCGGTTCGTCTTGAAGAGGAGGTCCACGATAGCTT
TCTTCTGCTCTCCAGACAGGAATGCTGGCTTTCTCATCCCTTCTGTGACGTATTTGACCTTGGTGAGCTC
GTTATAAACTGTGAAGTACTCGTACAGCAGAGAGTGTTTAGGAAGCACCTTTTCGTTAGGCAGATTTTTA
TCAAAGTTAGTCATCCTTTCGATGAAGGACTGGGCAGAGGCCCCCTTATCCACGACTTCCTCGAAGTTCC
AGGGAGTGATAGTCTCTTCTGATTTGCGAGTCATCCACGCGAATCTGGAATTTCCCCGGGCGAGGGGGCC
TACATAGTAGGGTATCCGAAATGTGAGGATTTTCTCAATCTTTTCCCTGTTATCTTTCAAAAAGGGGTAG
AAATCCTCTTGCCGCCTGAGGATAGCGTGCAGTTCGCCCAGGTGAATCTGGTGGGGGATGCTTCCATTGT
CGAAAGTGCGCTGTTTGCGCAACAGATCTTCTCTGTTAAGCTTTACCAGCAGCTCCTCGGTGCCGTCCAT
TTTTTCCAAGATGGGCTTAATAAATTTGTAAAATTCCTCCTGGCTTGCTCCGCCGTCAATGTATCCGGCG
TAGCCATTTTTAGACTGATCGAAGAAAATTTCCTTGTACTTCTCAGGCAGTTGCTGTCTGACAAGGGCCT
TCAGCAAAGTCAAGTCTTGGTGGTGCTCATCATAGCGCTTGATCATACTAGCGCTCAGCGGAGCTTTGGT
GATCTCCGTGTTCACTCGCAGAATATCACTCAGCAGAATGGCGTCTGACAGGTTCTTTGCCGCCAAAAAA
AGGTCTGCGTACTGGTCGCCGATCTGGGCCAGCAGATTGTCGAGATCATCATCGTAGGTGTCTTTGCTCA
GTTGAAGCTTGGCATCTTCGGCCAGGTCGAAGTTAGATTTAAAGTTGGGGGTCAGCCCGAGTGACAGGGC
GATAAGATTACCAAACAGGCCGTTCTTCTTCTCCCCAGGGAGCTGTGCGATGAGGTTTTCGAGCCGCCGG
GATTTGGACAGCCTAGCGCTCAGGATTGCTTTGGCGTCAACTCCGGATGCGTTGATCGGGTTCTCTTCGA
AAAGCTGATTGTAAGTCTGAACCAGTTGGATAAAGAGTTTGTCGACATCGCTGTTGTCTGGGTTCAGGTC
CCCCTCGATGAGGAAGTGTCCCCGAAATTTGATCATATGCGCCAGCGCGAGATAGATCAACCGCAAGTCA
GCCTTATCAGTACTGTCTACAAGCTTCTTCCTCAGATGATATATGGTTGGGTACTTTTCATGGTACGCCA
CCTCGTCCACGATATTGCCAAAGATTGGGTGGCGCTCGTGCTTTTTATCCTCCTCCACCAAAAAGGACTC
CTCCAGCCTATGGAAGAAAGAGTCATCCACCTTAGCCATCTCATTACTAAAGATCTCCTGCAGGTAGCAG
ATCCGATTCTTTCTGCGGGTATATCTGCGCCGTGCTGTTCTTTTGAGCCGCGTGGCTTCGGCCGTCTCCC
CGGAGTCGAACAGGAGGGCGCCAATGAGGTTCTTCTTTATGCTGTGGCGATCGGTATTGCCCAGAACTTT
GAATTTTTTGCTCGGCACCTTGTACTCGTCCGTAATGACGGCCCAGCCGACGCTGTTTGTGCCGATATCG
AGCCCAATGGAGTACTTCTTGTCCATTGCTGCACATACATAACATATCAAGATCAGAACACACATATACA
CACACAAATACAATCAAGTCAACAACTCCAAAAAGTCCAGATCTACATATATACATACGTAAATAACAAA
ATCATGTAAATAATCACAATCATGTAATCCAGATCTATGCACATATATATATACACAATTAATAAAAAAA
ATGATATAACAGATCTATATCTATGTATGTAACAACACAATCAGATGAGAGAAGTGATGTTTTCAGATCT
GTATACATACAAACACAAACAGATGAACAATTGATACGTAGATCCATATGTATACGTACAATTAGCTACA
CGATTAAATGAAAAAAATCAACGATTTCGGATTGGTACACACAAACGCAACAATATGAAGAAATTCATAT
CTGATTAGATATAAACATAACCACGTGTAGATACACAGTCAAATCAACAAATTTATAGCTTCTAAACGGA
TGAGATGAACAAGATAAAGATATTCACATAAGGCATACATAAGATAAGCAGATTAACAAACTAGCAATAA
TACATACCTAATTAAAACAAGGAATAACAGAGAGAGAGAGAGAGAGAGAGATTTACCTTGAAAATGAAGA
GGAGAAGAGAGGATTTCTTAAAATTGGGGGTAGAGAAAGAAAGATGATGAATTGTGAGAAAGGAGAGATA
GAAGGGGGGGTTGTATATATAGGCTGTAGAAGATTATTTTTGTGTTTGAGGCGGTGAAGGAAGAGGGGAT
CTGACTATGACACGTTTGCGGTTACGTATTTCGATAGGAGTCTTTCAACGCTTAACGCCGTTACTCTATA
TGACCGTTTGGGCCGTAACGGGGCCGTTTGTTAACGCTGATGTTGATTCTTTTCTTTCTTTCTTTCTTCC
TTTTTTAAAGAAGCAATTGTACAATCGTTGCTAGCTGTCAAACGGATAATTCGGATACGGATATGCCTAT
ATTCATATCCGTAATCTCCAAGCTTGAATTCTTGCTAAGTTGAAAACAATCTTCAAAAGTCCCACATCGC
TTAGATAAGAAAACGAAGCTGAGTTTATATACAGCTAGAGTCGAAGTAGTGATTGAAGTCTTCTGAGACG
TTGATCGGCACGTAAGAGGTTCCAACTTTCACCATAATGAAATAAGATCACTACCGGGCGTATTTTTTGA
GTTATCGAGATTTTCAGGAGCTAAGGAAGCTAAAATGGAGAAAAAAATCACTGGATATACCACCGTTGAT
ATATCCCAATGGCATCGTAAAGAACATTTTGAGGCATTTCAGTCAGTTGCTCAATGTACCTATAACCAGA
CCGTTCAGCTGGATATTACGGCCTTTTTAAAGACCGTAAAGAAAAATAAGCACAAGTTTTATCCGGCCTT
TATTCACATTCTTGCCCGCCTGATGAATGCTCATCCGGAATTCCGTATGGCAATGAAAGACGGTGAGCTG
GTGATATGGGATAGTGTTCACCCTTGTTACACCGTTTTCCATGAGCAAACTGAAACGTTTTCATCGCTCT
GGAGTGAATACCACGACGATTTCCGGCAGTTTCTACACATATATTCGCAAGATGTGGCGTGTTACGGTGA
AAACCTGGCCTATTTCCCTAAAGGGTTTATTGAGAATATGTTTTTCGTCTCAGCCAATCCCTGGGTGAGT
TTCACCAGTTTTGATTTAAACGTGGCCAATATGGACAACTTCTTCGCCCCCGTTTTCACCATGGGCAAAT
ATTATACGCAAGGCGACAAGGTGCTGATGCCGCTGGCGATTCAGGTTCATCATGCCGTCTGTGATGGCTT
CCATGTCGGCAGAATGCTTAATGAATTACAACAGTACTGCGATGAGTGGCAGGGGGGGGCGTAAACGCTC
GCGTGGATCCGGCTTACTAAAAGCCAGATAACAGTATGCGTATTTGCGCGCTGATTTTTGCGGTATAAGA
ATATATACTGATATGTATACCCGAAGTATGTCAAAAAGAGGTATGCTATGAAGCAGCGTATTACAGTGAC
AGTTGACAGCGACAGCTATCAGTTGCTCAAGGCATATATGATGTCAATATCTCCGGTCTGGTAAGCACAA
CCATGCAGAATGAAGCCCGTCGTCTGCGTGCCGAACGCTGGAAAGCGGAAAATCAGGAAGGGATGGCTGA
GGTCGCCCGGTTTATTGAAATGAACGGCTCTTTTGCTGACGAGAACAGGGGCTGGTGAAATGCAGTTTAA
GGTTTACACCTATAAAAGAGAGAGCCGTTATCGTCTGTTTGTGGATGTACAGAGTGATATTATTGACACG
CCCGGGCGACGGATGGTGATCCCCCTGGCCAGTGCACGTCTGCTGTCAGATAAAGTCTCCCGTGAACTTT
ACCCGGTGGTGCATATCGGGGATGAAAGCTGGCGCATGATGACCACCGATATGGCCAGTGTGCCGGTTTC
CGTTATCGGGGAAGAAGTGGCTGATCTCAGCCACCGCGAAAATGACATCAAAAACGCCATTAACCTGATG
TTCTGGGGAATATAAATGTCAGGCTCCCTTATACACAGCCAGTCGAAGACTTGTTTTAGAGCTAGAAATA
GCAAGTTAAAATAAGGCTAGTCCGTTATCAACTTGAAAAAGTGGCACCGAGTCGGTGCTTTTTTTTGCTT
CCATGCTAGAGTCCGCAAAAATCACCAGTCTCTCTCTACAAATCTATCTCTCTCTATTTTTCTCCAGAAT
AATGTGTGAGTAGTTCCCAGATAAGGGAATTAGGGTTCTTATAGGGTTTCGCTCATGTGTTGAGCATATA
AGAAACCCTTAGTATGTATTTGTATTTGTAAAATACTTCTATCAATAAAATTTCTAATTCCTAAAACCAA
AATCCAGTGACCTGCAGGCATGCGACGTCGAGCTTAGCTTGAGCTTGGATCAGATTGTCGTTTCCCGCCT
TCAGTTTAAACTATCAGTGTTTGACAGGATATATTGGCGGGTAAACCTAAGAGAAAAGAGCGTTTATTAG
AATAATCGGATATTTAAAAGGGCGTGAAAAGGTTTATCCGTTCGTCCATTTGTATGTGCATGCCAACCAC
AGGGTTCCCCTCGGGATCAAAGTACTTTGATCCAACCCCTCCGCTGCTATAGTGCAGTCGGCTTCTGACG
TTCAGTGCAGCCGTGTTCTGAAAACGACATGTCGCACAAGTCCTAAGTTACGCGACAGGCTGCCGCCCTG
CCCTTTTCCTGGCGTTTTCTTGTCGCGTGTTTTAGTCGCATAAAGTAGAATACTTGCGACTAGAACCGGA
GACATTACGCCATGAACAAGAGCGCCGCCGCTGGCCTGCTGGGCTATGCCCGCGTCAGCACCGACGACCA
GGACTTGACCAACCAACGGGCCGAACTGCACGCGGCCGGCTGCACCAAGCTGTTTTCCGAGAAGATCACC
GGCACCAGGCGCGACCGCCCGGAGCTGGCCAGGATGCTTGACCACCTACGCCCTGGCGACGTTGTGACAG
TGACCAGGCTAGACCGCCTGGCCCGCAGCACCCGCGACCTACTGGACATTGCCGAGCGCATCCAGGAGGC
CGGCGCGGGCCTGCGTAGCCTGGCAGAGCCGTGGGCCGACACCACCACGCCGGCCGGCCGCATGGTGTTG
ACCGTGTTCGCCGGCATTGCCGAGTTCGAGCGTTCCCTAATCATCGACCGCACCCGGAGCGGGCGCGAGG
CCGCCAAGGCCCGAGGCGTGAAGTTTGGCCCCCGCCCTACCCTCACCCCGGCACAGATCGCGCACGCCCG
CGAGCTGATCGACCAGGAAGGCCGCACCGTGAAAGAGGCGGCTGCACTGCTTGGCGTGCATCGCTCGACC
CTGTACCGCGCACTTGAGCGCAGCGAGGAAGTGACGCCCACCGAGGCCAGGCGGCGCGGTGCCTTCCGTG
AGGACGCATTGACCGAGGCCGACGCCCTGGCGGCCGCCGAGAATGAACGCCAAGAGGAACAAGCATGAAA
CCGCACCAGGACGGCCAGGACGAACCGTTTTTCATTACCGAAGAGATCGAGGCGGAGATGATCGCGGCCG
GGTACGTGTTCGAGCCGCCCGCGCACGTCTCAACCGTGCGGCTGCATGAAATCCTGGCCGGTTTGTCTGA
TGCCAAGCTGGCGGCCTGGCCGGCCAGCTTGGCCGCTGAAGAAACCGAGCGCCGCCGTCTAAAAAGGTGA
TGTGTATTTGAGTAAAACAGCTTGCGTCATGCGGTCGCTGCGTATATGATGCGATGAGTAAATAAACAAA
TACGCAAGGGGAACGCATGAAGGTTATCGCTGTACTTAACCAGAAAGGCGGGTCAGGCAAGACGACCATC
GCAACCCATCTAGCCCGCGCCCTGCAACTCGCCGGGGCCGATGTTCTGTTAGTCGATTCCGATCCCCAGG
GCAGTGCCCGCGATTGGGCGGCCGTGCGGGAAGATCAACCGCTAACCGTTGTCGGCATCGACCGCCCGAC
GATTGACCGCGACGTGAAGGCCATCGGCCGGCGCGACTTCGTAGTGATCGACGGAGCGCCCCAGGCGGCG
GACTTGGCTGTGTCCGCGATCAAGGCAGCCGACTTCGTGCTGATTCCGGTGCAGCCAAGCCCTTACGACA
TATGGGCCACCGCCGACCTGGTGGAGCTGGTTAAGCAGCGCATTGAGGTCACGGATGGAAGGCTACAAGC
GGCCTTTGTCGTGTCGCGGGCGATCAAAGGCACGCGCATCGGCGGTGAGGTTGCCGAGGCGCTGGCCGGG
TACGAGCTGCCCATTCTTGAGTCCCGTATCACGCAGCGCGTGAGCTACCCAGGCACTGCCGCCGCCGGCA
CAACCGTTCTTGAATCAGAACCCGAGGGCGACGCTGCCCGCGAGGTCCAGGCGCTGGCCGCTGAAATTAA
ATCAAAACTCATTTGAGTTAATGAGGTAAAGAGAAAATGAGCAAAAGCACAAACACGCTAAGTGCCGGCC
GTCCGAGCGCACGCAGCAGCAAGGCTGCAACGTTGGCCAGCCTGGCAGACACGCCAGCCATGAAGCGGGT
CAACTTTCAGTTGCCGGCGGAGGATCACACCAAGCTGAAGATGTACGCGGTACGCCAAGGCAAGACCATT
ACCGAGCTGCTATCTGAATACATCGCGCAGCTACCAGAGTAAATGAGCAAATGAATAAATGAGTAGATGA
ATTTTAGCGGCTAAAGGAGGCGGCATGGAAAATCAAGAACAACCAGGCACCGACGCCGTGGAATGCCCCA
TGTGTGGAGGAACGGGCGGTTGGCCAGGCGTAAGCGGCTGGGTTGTCTGCCGGCCCTGCAATGGCACTGG
AACCCCCAAGCCCGAGGAATCGGCGTGACGGTCGCAAACCATCCGGCCCGGTACAAATCGGCGCGGCGCT
GGGTGATGACCTGGTGGAGAAGTTGAAGGCCGCGCAGGCCGCCCAGCGGCAACGCATCGAGGCAGAAGCA
CGCCCCGGTGAATCGTGGCAAGCGGCCGCTGATCGAATCCGCAAAGAATCCCGGCAACCGCCGGCAGCCG
GTGCGCCGTCGATTAGGAAGCCGCCCAAGGGCGACGAGCAACCAGATTTTTTCGTTCCGATGCTCTATGA
CGTGGGCACCCGCGATAGTCGCAGCATCATGGACGTGGCCGTTTTCCGTCTGTCGAAGCGTGACCGACGA
GCTGGCGAGGTGATCCGCTACGAGCTTCCAGACGGGCACGTAGAGGTTTCCGCAGGGCCGGCCGGCATGG
CCAGTGTGTGGGATTACGACCTGGTACTGATGGCGGTTTCCCATCTAACCGAATCCATGAACCGATACCG
GGAAGGGAAGGGAGACAAGCCCGGCCGCGTGTTCCGTCCACACGTTGCGGACGTACTCAAGTTCTGCCGG
CGAGCCGATGGCGGAAAGCAGAAAGACGACCTGGTAGAAACCTGCATTCGGTTAAACACCACGCACGTTG
CCATGCAGCGTACGAAGAAGGCCAAGAACGGCCGCCTGGTGACGGTATCCGAGGGTGAAGCCTTGATTAG
CCGCTACAAGATCGTAAAGAGCGAAACCGGGCGGCCGGAGTACATCGAGATCGAGCTAGCTGATTGGATG
TACCGCGAGATCACAGAAGGCAAGAACCCGGACGTGCTGACGGTTCACCCCGATTACTTTTTGATCGATC
CCGGCATCGGCCGTTTTCTCTACCGCCTGGCACGCCGCGCCGCAGGCAAGGCAGAAGCCAGATGGTTGTT
CAAGACGATCTACGAACGCAGTGGCAGCGCCGGAGAGTTCAAGAAGTTCTGTTTCACCGTGCGCAAGCTG
ATCGGGTCAAATGACCTGCCGGAGTACGATTTGAAGGAGGAGGCGGGGCAGGCTGGCCCGATCCTAGTCA
TGCGCTACCGCAACCTGATCGAGGGCGAAGCATCCGCCGGTTCCTAATGTACGGAGCAGATGCTAGGGCA
AATTGCCCTAGCAGGGGAAAAAGGTCGAAAAGGTGTCTTTCCTGTGGATAGCACGTACATTGGGAACCCA
AAGCCGTACATTGGGAACCGGAACCCGTACATTGGGAACCCAAAGCCGTACATTGGGAACCGGTCACACA
TGTAAGTGACTGATATAAAAGAGAAAAAAGGCGATTTTTCCGCCTAAAACTCTTTAAAACTTATTAAAAC
TCTTAAAACCCGCCTGGCCTGTGCATAACTGTCTGGCCAGCGCACAGCCGAAGAGCTGCAAAAAGCGCCT
ACCCTTCGGTCGCTGCGCTCCCTACGCCCCGCCGCTTCGCGTCGGCCTATCGCGGCCGCTGGCCGCTCAA
AAATGGCTGGCCTACGGCCAGGCAATCTACCAGGGCGCGGACAAGCCGCGCCGTCGCCACTCGACCGCCG
GCGCCCACATCAAGGCACCCTGCCTCGCGCGTTTCGGTGATGACGGTGAAAACCTCTGACACATGCAGCT
CCCGGAGACGGTCACAGCTTGTCTGTAAGCGGATGCCGGGAGCAGACAAGCCCGTCAGGGCGCGTCAGCG
GGTGTTGGCGGGTGTCGGGGCGCAGCCATGACCCAGTCACGTAGCGATAGCGGAGTGTATACTGGCTTAA
CTATGCGGCATCAGAGCAGATTGTACTGAGAGTGCACCATATGCGGTGTGAAATACCGCACAGATGCGTA
AGGAGAAAATACCGCATCAGGCGCTCTTCCGCTTCCTCGCTCACTGACTCGCTGCGCTCGGTCGTTCGGC
TGCGGCGAGCGGTATCAGCTCACTCAAAGGCGGTAATACGGTTATCCACAGAATCAGGGGATAACGCAGG
AAAGAACATGTGAGCAAAAGGCCAGCAAAAGGCCAGGAACCGTAAAAAGGCCGCGTTGCTGGCGTTTTTC
CATAGGCTCCGCCCCCCTGACGAGCATCACAAAAATCGACGCTCAAGTCAGAGGTGGCGAAACCCGACAG
GACTATAAAGATACCAGGCGTTTCCCCCTGGAAGCTCCCTCGTGCGCTCTCCTGTTCCGACCCTGCCGCT
TACCGGATACCTGTCCGCCTTTCTCCCTTCGGGAAGCGTGGCGCTTTCTCATAGCTCACGCTGTAGGTAT
CTCAGTTCGGTGTAGGTCGTTCGCTCCAAGCTGGGCTGTGTGCACGAACCCCCCGTTCAGCCCGACCGCT
GCGCCTTATCCGGTAACTATCGTCTTGAGTCCAACCCGGTAAGACACGACTTATCGCCACTGGCAGCAGC
CACTGGTAACAGGATTAGCAGAGCGAGGTATGTAGGCGGTGCTACAGAGTTCTTGAAGTGGTGGCCTAAC
TACGGCTACACTAGAAGGACAGTATTTGGTATCTGCGCTCTGCTGAAGCCAGTTACCTTCGGAAAAAGAG
TTGGTAGCTCTTGATCCGGCAAACAAACCACCGCTGGTAGCGGTGGTTTTTTTGTTTGCAAGCAGCAGAT
TACGCGCAGAAAAAAAGGATCTCAAGAAGATCCTTTGATCTTTTCTACGGGGTCTGACGCTCAGTGGAAC
GAAAACTCACGTTAAGGGATTTTGGTCATGCATGATATATCTCCCAATTTGTGTAGGGCTTATTATGCAC
GCTTAAAAATAATAAAAGCAGACTTGACCTGATAGTTTGGCTGTGAGCAATTATGTGCTTAGTGCATCTA
ATCGCTTGAGTTAACGCCGGCGAAGCGGCGTCGGCTTGAACGAATTTCTAGCTAGACATTATTTGCCGAC
TACCTTGGTGATCTCGCCTTTCACGTAGTGGACAAATTCTTCCAACTGATCTGCGCGCGAGGCCAAGCGA
TCTTCTTCTTGTCCAAGATAAGCCTGTCTAGCTTCAAGTATGACGGGCTGATACTGGGCCGGCAGGCGCT
CCATTGCCCAGTCGGCAGCGACATCCTTCGGCGCGATTTTGCCGGTTACTGCGCTGTACCAAATGCGGGA
CAACGTAAGCACTACATTTCGCTCATCGCCAGCCCAGTCGGGCGGCGAGTTCCATAGCGTTAAGGTTTCA
TTTAGCGCCTCAAATAGATCCTGTTCAGGAACCGGATCAAAGAGTTCCTCCGCCGCTGGACCTACCAAGG
CAACGCTATGTTCTCTTGCTTTTGTCAGCAAGATAGCCAGATCAATGTCGATCGTGGCTGGCTCGAAGAT
ACCTGCAAGAATGTCATTGCGCTGCCATTCTCCAAATTGCAGTTCGCGCTTAGCTGGATAACGCCACGGA
ATGATGTCGTCGTGCACAACAATGGTGACTTCTACAGCGCGGAGAATCTCGCTCTCTCCAGGGGAAGCCG
AAGTTTCCAAAAGGTCGTTGATCAAAGCTCGCCGCGTTGTTTCATCAAGCCTTACGGTCACCGTAACCAG
CAAATCAATATCACTGTGTGGCTTCAGGCCGCCATCCACTGCGGAGCCGTACAAATGTACGGCCAGCAAC
GTCGGTTCGAGATGGCGCTCGATGACGCCAACTACCTCTGATAGTTGAGTCGATACTTCGGCGATCACCG
CTTCCCCCATGATGTTTAACTTTGTTTTAGGGCGACTGCCCTGCTGCGTAACATCGTTGCTGCTCCATAA
CATCAAACATCGACCCACGGCGTAACGCGCTTGCTGCTTGGATGCCCGAGGCATAGACTGTACCCCAAAA
AAACATGTCATAACAAGAAGCCATGAAAACCGCCACTGCGCCGTTACCACCGCTGCGTTCGGTCAAGGTT
CTGGACCAGTTGCGTGACGGCAGTTACGCTACTTGCATTACAGCTTACGAACCGAACGAGGC
Features (pLannotate 1.2.2; 23 found; start..end, strand, type, name):
    266..290     +  misc_feature   LB T-DNA repeat: left border repeat from nopaline C58 T-DNA
    333..585     -  terminator     NOS terminator: nopaline synthase terminator and poly(A) signal
    608..1156    -  CDS            bar: PAT_STRHY - Experimental evidence at protein level: Swiss-Prot protein existence level 1. Inactivates phosphinothricin (PPT) by transfer of an acetyl group from acetyl CoA. Can also acetylate demethylphosphinothricin but not PTT or glutamate. This enzyme is an effector of phosphinothricin tripeptide (PTT or bialaphos) resistance. From Streptomyces hygroscopicus. Introduced by genetic manipulation and expressed in glufosinate-tolerant maize by Dekalb Genetics.
   1199..1378    -  promoter       NOS promoter: nopaline synthase promoter
   1472..2179    -  terminator     OCS terminator: octopine synthase terminator
   2223..6326    -  CDS            cas9: CAS9_STRP1 - Also known as csn1 From Streptococcus pyogenes serotype M1.
   7422..7524    +  promoter       cat promoter: promoter of the E. coli cat gene encoding chloramphenicol acetyltransferase
   7525..8181    +  CDS            cat: CAT_ECOLX - Experimental evidence at protein level: Swiss-Prot protein existence level 1. This enzyme is an effector of chloramphenicol resistance in bacteria. From Escherichia coli. This protein is used as a marker in many commonly used cloning vectors, such as pACYC184.
   8367..8525    +  CDS            ccdA (fragment): CCDA_ECO57 - Also known as H, letA. Experimental evidence at protein level: Swiss-Prot protein existence level 1. Antitoxin component of a type II toxin-antitoxin (TA) system which inhibits the post-segregational killing (PSK) of plasmid-free cells, also referred to as a plasmid addiction system. Binds to and blocks the activity of CcdB; will also remove bound CcdB protein from the CcdB-GyrA complex by forming a CcdA-CcdB complex, a process termed rejuvenation. Functions as a transcriptional corepressor for the ccdAB operon, repression also requires CcdB (By similarity). From Escherichia coli
   8530..8832    +  CDS            ccdB: CCDB_ECOLI - Also known as G, letB, letD. Experimental evidence at protein level: Swiss-Prot protein existence level 1. Toxic component of a type II toxin-antitoxin (TA) system, functioning in plasmid maintainence. Responsible for the post- segregational killing (PSK) of plasmid-free cells, also referred to as a plasmid addiction system. Half-life of over 2 hours. Cell killing by CcdB is accompanied by filamentation, defects in chromosome and plasmid segregation, defects in cell division, formation of anucleate cells, decreased DNA synthesis and plasmid loss. Interferes with the activity of DN
   8873..8948    +  misc_RNA       gRNA scaffold: guide RNA scaffold for the Streptococcus pyogenes CRISPR/Cas9 system
   9019..9178    +  polyA_signal   CaMV poly(A) signal (fragment): cauliflower mosaic virus polyadenylation signal
   9262..9286    +  misc_feature   RB T-DNA repeat: right border repeat from nopaline C58 T-DNA
   9626..10027   +  CDS            Y4CG_SINFN (fragment): Protein inferred from homology: Swiss-Prot protein existence level 3. From Sinorhizobium fredii (strain NBRC 101917 / NGR234).
  10587..11216   +  CDS            pVS1 StaA: stability protein from the Pseudomonas plasmid pVS1 (Heeb et al., 2000)
  11649..12717   +  CDS            pVS1 RepA (fragment): replication protein from the Pseudomonas plasmid pVS1 (Heeb et al., 2000)
  12783..12977   +  rep_origin     pVS1 oriV: origin of replication for the Pseudomonas plasmid pVS1 (Heeb et al., 2000)
  13180..13219   +  CDS            rop (fragment): Rop protein, which maintains plasmids at low copy number; rop
  13321..13461   +  misc_feature   bom: basis of mobility region from pBR322
  13647..14235   -  rep_origin     ori: high-copy-number ColE1/pMB1/pBR322/pUC origin of replication
  14479..15266   -  CDS            SmR (fragment): aminoglycoside adenylyltransferase (Murphy, 1985); aadA; confers resistance to spectinomycin and streptomycin
  15277..15333   -  CDS            GmR (fragment): gentamycin acetyltransferase; aacC1; confers resistance to gentamycin
  15423..28      +  CDS            int (fragment) (across the origin): INT2_ECOLX - Protein inferred from homology: Swiss-Prot protein existence level 3. Putative integrase believed to be involved in the insertion of antibiotic resistance genes into plasmids and transposons. From Escherichia coli.
