>Addgene plasmid #79447 | pDGE65 | depositor full sequence | sequence record 153536 | pDGE65 sequence 15531 bps
TTATGTCCACTGGGTTCGTGCCCGAATTGATCACAGGCAGCAACGCTCTGTCATCGTTACAATCAACATG
CTACCCTCCGCGAGATCATCCGTGTTTCAAACCCGGCAGCTTAGTTGCCGTTCTTCCGAATAGCATCGGT
AACATGAGCAAAGTCTGCCGCCTTACAACGGCTCTCCCGCTGACGCCGTCCCGGACTGATGGGCTGCCTG
TATCGAGTGGTGATTTTGTGCCGAGCTGCCGGTCGGGGAGCTGTTGGCTGGCTGGTGGCAGGATATATTG
TGGTGTAAACAAATTGACGCTTAGACAACTTAATAACACATTGCGGAATTCCGATCTAGTAACATAGATG
ACACCGCGCGCGATAATTTATCCTAGTTTGCGCGCTATATTTTGTTTTCTATCGCGTATTAAATGTATAA
TTGCGGGACTCTAATCATAAAAACCCATCTCATAAATAACGTCATGCATTACATGTTAATTATTACATGC
TTAACGTAATTCAACAGAAATTATATGATAATCATCGCAAGACCGGCAACAGGATTCAATCTTAAGAAAC
TTTATTGCCAAATGTTTGAACGATCTGCTTGACTCTAGGGGTCATCAGATTTCGGTGACGGGCAGGACCG
GACGGGGCGGCACCGGCAGGCTGAAGTCCAGCTGCCAGAAACCCACGTCATGCCAGTTCCCGTGCTTGAA
GCCGGCCGCCCGCAGCATGCCGCGGGGGGCATATCCGAGCGCCTCGTGCATGCGCACGCTCGGGTCGTTG
GGCAGCCCGATGACAGCGACCACGCTCTTGAAGCCCTGTGCCTCCAGGGACTTCAGCAGGTGGGTGTAGA
GCGTGGAGCCCAGTCCCGTCCGCTGGTGGCGGGGGGAGACGTACACGGTCGACTCGGCCGTCCAGTCGTA
GGCGTTGCGTGCCTTCCAGGGACCCGCGTAGGCGATGCCGGCGACCTCGCCGTCCACCTCGGCGACGAGC
CAGGGATAGCGCTCCCGCAGACGGACGAGGTCGTCCGTCCACTCCTGCGGTTCCTGCGGCTCGGTACGGA
AGTTGACCGTGCTTGTCTCGATGTAGTGGTTGACGATGGTGCAGACCGCCGGCATGTCCGCCTCGGTGGC
ACGGCGGATGTCGGCCGGGCGTCGTTCTGGGCTCATGGTAGATCCCCTCGATCGAGTTGAGAGTGAATAT
GAGACTCTAATTGGATACCGAGGGGAATTTATGGAACGTCAGTGGAGCATTTTTGACAAGAAATATTTGC
TAGCTGATAGTGACCTTAGGCGACTTTTGAACGCGCAATAATGGTTTCTGACGTATGTGCTTAGCTCATT
AAACTCCAGAAACCCGCGGCTCAGTGGCTCCTTCAACGTTGCGGTTCTGTCAGTTCCAAACGTAAAACGG
CTTGTCCCGCGTCATCGGCGGGGGTCATAACGTGACTCCCTTAATTCTCCGCTCATGATTAGTAGCGGTC
CTGCTGAGCCTCGACATGTTGTCGCAAAATTCGCCCTGGACCCGCCCAACGATTTGTCGTCACTGTCAAG
GTTTGACCTGCACTTCATTTGGGGCCCACATACACCAAAAAAATGCTGCATAATTCTCGGGGCAGCAAGT
CGGTTACCCGGCCGCCGTGCTGGACCGGGTTGAATGGTGCCCGTAACTTTCGGTAGAGCGGACGGCCAAT
ACTCAACTTCAAGGAATCTCACCCATGCGCGCCGGCGGGGAACCGGAGTTCCCTTCAGTGAGCGTTATTA
GTTCGCCGCTCGGTGTGTCGTAGATACTAGCCCCTGGGGCACTTTTGAAATTTGAATAAGATTTATGTAA
TCAGTCTTTTAGGTTTGACCGGTTCTGCCGCTTTTTTTAAAATTGGATTTGTAATAATAAAACGCAATTG
TTTGTTATTGTGGCGCTCTATCATAGATGTCGCTATAAACCTATTCAGCACAATATATTGTTTTCATTTT
AATATTGTACATATAAGTAGTAGGGTACAATCAGTAAATTGAACGGAGAATATTATTCATAAAAATACGA
TAGTAACGGGTGATATATTCATTAGAATGAACCGAAACCGGCGGTAAGGATCTGAGCTACACATGCTCAG
GTTTTTTACAACGTGCACAACAGAATTGAAAGCAAATATCATGCGATCATAGGCTTCTCGCATATCTCAT
TAAAGCAGGACAAGCTCACACCTTCCTCTTCTTCTTGGGGTCAGCCCTGCTGTCTCCACCGAGCTGAGAG
AGGTCGATTCTTGTTTCATAGAGCCCCGTAATTGACTGATGAATCAGTGTGGCGTCCAGGACCTCCTTTG
TAGAGGTGTACCGCTTTCTGTCTATGGTGGTGTCGAAGTACTTGAAGGCTGCAGGCGCGCCCAAGTTGGT
CAGAGTAAACAAGTGGATAATGTTTTCTGCCTGCTCCCTGATGGGCTTATCCCTGTGCTTATTGTAAGCA
GAAAGCACCTTATCGAGGTTAGCGTCGGCGAGGATCACTCTTTTGGAGAATTCGCTTATTTGCTCGATGA
TCTCATCAAGGTAGTGTTTGTGTTGTTCCACGAACAGCTGCTTCTGCTCATTATCTTCGGGAGATCCTTT
GAGCTTTTCATAGTGGCTGGCCAGATACAAGAAATTAACGTATTTAGAGGGCAGTGCCAGCTCGTTACCT
TTCTGCAGCTCGCCCGCACTAGCGAGCATTCGTTTCCGGCCGTTTTCAAGCTCAAAGAGAGAGTACTTGG
GAAGCTTAATGATGAGGTCTTTTTTGACCTCTTTATATCCTTTCGCCTCGAGAAAGTCGATGGGGTTTTT
TTCGAAGCTTGATCGCTCCATGATTGTGATGCCCAGCAGTTCCTTGACGCTTTTGAGTTTTTTAGACTTC
CCTTTCTCCACTTTGGCCACAACCAGTACACTGTAAGCGACTGTAGGAGAATCGAATCCGCCGTATTTCT
TGGGGTCCCAATCTTTTTTGCGTGCGATCAGCTTGTCGCTGTTCCTTTTCGGGAGGATACTTTCCTTGGA
GAAGCCTCCGGTCTGTACTTCGGTCTTTTTAACGATGTTCACCTGCGGCATGGACAGGACCTTCCGGACT
GTCGCGAAATCCCTACCCTTGTCCCACACGATTTCTCCTGTTTCTCCGTTTGTTTCGATAAGTGGTCGCT
TCCGAATCTCTCCATTGGCCAGTGTAATCTCGGTCTTGAAAAAATTCATAATATTGCTGTAAAAGAAGTA
CTTAGCGGTGGCCTTGCCTATTTCCTGCTCAGACTTTGCGATCATTTTCCTAACATCGTACACTTTATAG
TCTCCGTAAACAAATTCAGATTCAAGCTTGGGATATTTTTTGATAAGTGCAGTGCCTACCACTGCATTCA
GGTAGGCATCATGCGCATGGTGGTAATTGTTGATCTCTCTCACCTTATAAAACTGAAAGTCCTTTCTGAA
ATCTGAAACCAGCTTAGACTTCAGAGTAATAACTTTCACCTCTCGAATCAGTTTGTCATTTTCATCGTAC
TTGGTGTTCATGCGTGAATCGAGAATTTGGGCCACGTGCTTGGTGATCTGGCGTGTCTCAACAAGCTGCC
TTTTGATGAAGCCGGCTTTATCCAACTCAGACAGGCCACCTCGTTCAGCCTTAGTCAGATTATCGAACTT
CCGTTGTGTGATCAGTTTGGCGTTCAGCAGCTGCCGCCAATAATTTTTCATTTTCTTGACAACTTCTTCT
GAGGGGACGTTATCACTCTTCCCTCTATTTTTATCGGATCTTGTCAACACTTTATTATCAATAGAATCAT
CTTTGAGAAAAGACTGGGGCACGATATGATCCACGTCGTAGTCGGAGAGCCGATTGATGTCCAGTTCCTG
ATCCACGTACATGTCCCTGCCGTTCTGCAGGTAGTACAGGTAGAGCTTCTCATTCTGAAGCTGGGTGTTT
TCAACTGGGTGTTCCTTAAGGATTTGGGACCCCAGTTCTTTTATACCCTCTTCAATCCTCTTCATCCTTT
CCCTACTGTTCTTCTGTCCCTTCTGGGTAGTTTGGTTCTCTCGGGCCATCTCGATAACGATATTCTCGGG
CTTATGCCTTCCCATTACTTTGACGAGTTCATCCACGACCTTAACGGTCTGCAGTATTCCCTTTTTGATA
GCTGGGCTACCTGCAAGATTAGCGATGTGCTCGTGGAGACTGTCCCCCTGGCCAGAAACTTGTGCTTTCT
GGATGTCCTCCTTAAAGGTGAGAGAGTCATCATGGATCAACTGCATGAAGTTCCGGTTGGCAAATCCATC
GGACTTAAGAAAATCCAGGATTGTCTTTCCACTCTGCTTGTCTCGGATCCCATTGATCAGTTTTCTTGAC
AGCCGCCCCCATCCTGTATATCGGCGCCTCTTGAGCTGTTTCATGACTTTGTCGTCGAAGAGATGAGCGT
AAGTTTTCAAGCGTTCTTCAATCATCTCCCTATCTTCAAACAACGTAAGGGTGAGGACAATGTCCTCAAG
AATGTCCTCGTTCTCCTCATTGTCCAGGAAGTCCTTGTCTTTAATGATTTTCAGGAGATCGTGATACGTT
CCCAGGGATGCGTTGAAGCGATCCTCCACTCCGCTGATTTCAACAGAGTCGAAACATTCAATCTTTTTGA
AATAATCTTCTTTGAGCTGTTTCACGGTAACTTTCCGGTTCGTCTTGAAGAGGAGGTCCACGATAGCTTT
CTTCTGCTCTCCAGACAGGAATGCTGGCTTTCTCATCCCTTCTGTGACGTATTTGACCTTGGTGAGCTCG
TTATAAACTGTGAAGTACTCGTACAGCAGAGAGTGTTTAGGAAGCACCTTTTCGTTAGGCAGATTTTTAT
CAAAGTTAGTCATCCTTTCGATGAAGGACTGGGCAGAGGCCCCCTTATCCACGACTTCCTCGAAGTTCCA
GGGAGTGATAGTCTCTTCTGATTTGCGAGTCATCCACGCGAATCTGGAATTTCCCCGGGCGAGGGGGCCT
ACATAGTAGGGTATCCGAAATGTGAGGATTTTCTCAATCTTTTCCCTGTTATCTTTCAAAAAGGGGTAGA
AATCCTCTTGCCGCCTGAGGATAGCGTGCAGTTCGCCCAGGTGAATCTGGTGGGGGATGCTTCCATTGTC
GAAAGTGCGCTGTTTGCGCAACAGATCTTCTCTGTTAAGCTTTACCAGCAGCTCCTCGGTGCCGTCCATT
TTTTCCAAGATGGGCTTAATAAATTTGTAAAATTCCTCCTGGCTTGCTCCGCCGTCAATGTATCCGGCGT
AGCCATTTTTAGACTGATCGAAGAAAATTTCCTTGTACTTCTCAGGCAGTTGCTGTCTGACAAGGGCCTT
CAGCAAAGTCAAGTCTTGGTGGTGCTCATCATAGCGCTTGATCATACTAGCGCTCAGCGGAGCTTTGGTG
ATCTCCGTGTTCACTCGCAGAATATCACTCAGCAGAATGGCGTCTGACAGGTTCTTTGCCGCCAAAAAAA
GGTCTGCGTACTGGTCGCCGATCTGGGCCAGCAGATTGTCGAGATCATCATCGTAGGTGTCTTTGCTCAG
TTGAAGCTTGGCATCTTCGGCCAGGTCGAAGTTAGATTTAAAGTTGGGGGTCAGCCCGAGTGACAGGGCG
ATAAGATTACCAAACAGGCCGTTCTTCTTCTCCCCAGGGAGCTGTGCGATGAGGTTTTCGAGCCGCCGGG
ATTTGGACAGCCTAGCGCTCAGGATTGCTTTGGCGTCAACTCCGGATGCGTTGATCGGGTTCTCTTCGAA
AAGCTGATTGTAAGTCTGAACCAGTTGGATAAAGAGTTTGTCGACATCGCTGTTGTCTGGGTTCAGGTCC
CCCTCGATGAGGAAGTGTCCCCGAAATTTGATCATATGCGCCAGCGCGAGATAGATCAACCGCAAGTCAG
CCTTATCAGTACTGTCTACAAGCTTCTTCCTCAGATGATATATGGTTGGGTACTTTTCATGGTACGCCAC
CTCGTCCACGATATTGCCAAAGATTGGGTGGCGCTCGTGCTTTTTATCCTCCTCCACCAAAAAGGACTCC
TCCAGCCTATGGAAGAAAGAGTCATCCACCTTAGCCATCTCATTACTAAAGATCTCCTGCAGGTAGCAGA
TCCGATTCTTTCTGCGGGTATATCTGCGCCGTGCTGTTCTTTTGAGCCGCGTGGCTTCGGCCGTCTCCCC
GGAGTCGAACAGGAGGGCGCCAATGAGGTTCTTCTTTATGCTGTGGCGATCGGTATTGCCCAGAACTTTG
AATTTTTTGCTCGGCACCTTGTACTCGTCCGTAATGACGGCCCAGCCGACGCTGTTTGTGCCGATATCGA
GCCCAATGGAGTACTTCTTGTCCATTGCTGCACATACATAACATATCAAGATCAGAACACACATATACAC
ACACAAATACAATCAAGTCAACAACTCCAAAAAGTCCAGATCTACATATATACATACGTAAATAACAAAA
TCATGTAAATAATCACAATCATGTAATCCAGATCTATGCACATATATATATACACAATTAATAAAAAAAA
TGATATAACAGATCTATATCTATGTATGTAACAACACAATCAGATGAGAGAAGTGATGTTTTCAGATCTG
TATACATACAAACACAAACAGATGAACAATTGATACGTAGATCCATATGTATACGTACAATTAGCTACAC
GATTAAATGAAAAAAATCAACGATTTCGGATTGGTACACACAAACGCAACAATATGAAGAAATTCATATC
TGATTAGATATAAACATAACCACGTGTAGATACACAGTCAAATCAACAAATTTATAGCTTCTAAACGGAT
GAGATGAACAAGATAAAGATATTCACATAAGGCATACATAAGATAAGCAGATTAACAAACTAGCAATAAT
ACATACCTAATTAAAACAAGGAATAACAGAGAGAGAGAGAGAGAGAGAGATTTACCTTGAAAATGAAGAG
GAGAAGAGAGGATTTCTTAAAATTGGGGGTAGAGAAAGAAAGATGATGAATTGTGAGAAAGGAGAGATAG
AAGGGGGGGTTGTATATATAGGCTGTAGAAGATTATTTTTGTGTTTGAGGCGGTGAAGGAAGAGGGGATC
TGACTATGACACGTTTGCGGTTACGTATTTCGATAGGAGTCTTTCAACGCTTAACGCCGTTACTCTATAT
GACCGTTTGGGCCGTAACGGGGCCGTTTGTTAACGCTGATGTTGATTCTTTTCTTTCTTTCTTTCTTCCT
TTTTTAAAGAAGCAATTGTACAATCGTTGCTAGCTGTCAAACGGATAATTCGGATACGGATATGCCTATA
TTCATATCCGTAATCTCCAAGCTTGAATTCTTGCTAAGTTGAAAACAATCTTCAAAAGTCCCACATCGCT
TAGATAAGAAAACGAAGCTGAGTTTATATACAGCTAGAGTCGAAGTAGTGATTGAAGTCTTCTGAGACGT
TGATCGGCACGTAAGAGGTTCCAACTTTCACCATAATGAAATAAGATCACTACCGGGCGTATTTTTTGAG
TTATCGAGATTTTCAGGAGCTAAGGAAGCTAAAATGGAGAAAAAAATCACTGGATATACCACCGTTGATA
TATCCCAATGGCATCGTAAAGAACATTTTGAGGCATTTCAGTCAGTTGCTCAATGTACCTATAACCAGAC
CGTTCAGCTGGATATTACGGCCTTTTTAAAGACCGTAAAGAAAAATAAGCACAAGTTTTATCCGGCCTTT
ATTCACATTCTTGCCCGCCTGATGAATGCTCATCCGGAATTCCGTATGGCAATGAAAGACGGTGAGCTGG
TGATATGGGATAGTGTTCACCCTTGTTACACCGTTTTCCATGAGCAAACTGAAACGTTTTCATCGCTCTG
GAGTGAATACCACGACGATTTCCGGCAGTTTCTACACATATATTCGCAAGATGTGGCGTGTTACGGTGAA
AACCTGGCCTATTTCCCTAAAGGGTTTATTGAGAATATGTTTTTCGTCTCAGCCAATCCCTGGGTGAGTT
TCACCAGTTTTGATTTAAACGTGGCCAATATGGACAACTTCTTCGCCCCCGTTTTCACCATGGGCAAATA
TTATACGCAAGGCGACAAGGTGCTGATGCCGCTGGCGATTCAGGTTCATCATGCCGTCTGTGATGGCTTC
CATGTCGGCAGAATGCTTAATGAATTACAACAGTACTGCGATGAGTGGCAGGGGGGGGCGTAAACGCTCG
CGTGGATCCGGCTTACTAAAAGCCAGATAACAGTATGCGTATTTGCGCGCTGATTTTTGCGGTATAAGAA
TATATACTGATATGTATACCCGAAGTATGTCAAAAAGAGGTATGCTATGAAGCAGCGTATTACAGTGACA
GTTGACAGCGACAGCTATCAGTTGCTCAAGGCATATATGATGTCAATATCTCCGGTCTGGTAAGCACAAC
CATGCAGAATGAAGCCCGTCGTCTGCGTGCCGAACGCTGGAAAGCGGAAAATCAGGAAGGGATGGCTGAG
GTCGCCCGGTTTATTGAAATGAACGGCTCTTTTGCTGACGAGAACAGGGGCTGGTGAAATGCAGTTTAAG
GTTTACACCTATAAAAGAGAGAGCCGTTATCGTCTGTTTGTGGATGTACAGAGTGATATTATTGACACGC
CCGGGCGACGGATGGTGATCCCCCTGGCCAGTGCACGTCTGCTGTCAGATAAAGTCTCCCGTGAACTTTA
CCCGGTGGTGCATATCGGGGATGAAAGCTGGCGCATGATGACCACCGATATGGCCAGTGTGCCGGTTTCC
GTTATCGGGGAAGAAGTGGCTGATCTCAGCCACCGCGAAAATGACATCAAAAACGCCATTAACCTGATGT
TCTGGGGAATATAAATGTCAGGCTCCCTTATACACAGCCAGTCGAAGACTTGTTTTAGAGCTAGAAATAG
CAAGTTAAAATAAGGCTAGTCCGTTATCAACTTGAAAAAGTGGCACCGAGTCGGTGCTTTTTTTTGCTTC
CATGCTAGAGTCCGCAAAAATCACCAGTCTCTCTCTACAAATCTATCTCTCTCTATTTTTCTCCAGAATA
ATGTGTGAGTAGTTCCCAGATAAGGGAATTAGGGTTCTTATAGGGTTTCGCTCATGTGTTGAGCATATAA
GAAACCCTTAGTATGTATTTGTATTTGTAAAATACTTCTATCAATAAAATTTCTAATTCCTAAAACCAAA
ATCCAGTGACCTGCAGGCATGCGACGTCGAGCTTAGCTTGAGCTTGGATCAGATTGTCGTTTCCCGCCTT
CAGTTTAAACTATCAGTGTTTGACAGGATATATTGGCGGGTAAACCTAAGAGAAAAGAGCGTTTATTAGA
ATAATCGGATATTTAAAAGGGCGTGAAAAGGTTTATCCGTTCGTCCATTTGTATGTGCATGCCAACCACA
GGGTTCCCCTCGGGATCAAAGTACTTTGATCCAACCCCTCCGCTGCTATAGTGCAGTCGGCTTCTGACGT
TCAGTGCAGCCGTGTTCTGAAAACGACATGTCGCACAAGTCCTAAGTTACGCGACAGGCTGCCGCCCTGC
CCTTTTCCTGGCGTTTTCTTGTCGCGTGTTTTAGTCGCATAAAGTAGAATACTTGCGACTAGAACCGGAG
ACATTACGCCATGAACAAGAGCGCCGCCGCTGGCCTGCTGGGCTATGCCCGCGTCAGCACCGACGACCAG
GACTTGACCAACCAACGGGCCGAACTGCACGCGGCCGGCTGCACCAAGCTGTTTTCCGAGAAGATCACCG
GCACCAGGCGCGACCGCCCGGAGCTGGCCAGGATGCTTGACCACCTACGCCCTGGCGACGTTGTGACAGT
GACCAGGCTAGACCGCCTGGCCCGCAGCACCCGCGACCTACTGGACATTGCCGAGCGCATCCAGGAGGCC
GGCGCGGGCCTGCGTAGCCTGGCAGAGCCGTGGGCCGACACCACCACGCCGGCCGGCCGCATGGTGTTGA
CCGTGTTCGCCGGCATTGCCGAGTTCGAGCGTTCCCTAATCATCGACCGCACCCGGAGCGGGCGCGAGGC
CGCCAAGGCCCGAGGCGTGAAGTTTGGCCCCCGCCCTACCCTCACCCCGGCACAGATCGCGCACGCCCGC
GAGCTGATCGACCAGGAAGGCCGCACCGTGAAAGAGGCGGCTGCACTGCTTGGCGTGCATCGCTCGACCC
TGTACCGCGCACTTGAGCGCAGCGAGGAAGTGACGCCCACCGAGGCCAGGCGGCGCGGTGCCTTCCGTGA
GGACGCATTGACCGAGGCCGACGCCCTGGCGGCCGCCGAGAATGAACGCCAAGAGGAACAAGCATGAAAC
CGCACCAGGACGGCCAGGACGAACCGTTTTTCATTACCGAAGAGATCGAGGCGGAGATGATCGCGGCCGG
GTACGTGTTCGAGCCGCCCGCGCACGTCTCAACCGTGCGGCTGCATGAAATCCTGGCCGGTTTGTCTGAT
GCCAAGCTGGCGGCCTGGCCGGCCAGCTTGGCCGCTGAAGAAACCGAGCGCCGCCGTCTAAAAAGGTGAT
GTGTATTTGAGTAAAACAGCTTGCGTCATGCGGTCGCTGCGTATATGATGCGATGAGTAAATAAACAAAT
ACGCAAGGGGAACGCATGAAGGTTATCGCTGTACTTAACCAGAAAGGCGGGTCAGGCAAGACGACCATCG
CAACCCATCTAGCCCGCGCCCTGCAACTCGCCGGGGCCGATGTTCTGTTAGTCGATTCCGATCCCCAGGG
CAGTGCCCGCGATTGGGCGGCCGTGCGGGAAGATCAACCGCTAACCGTTGTCGGCATCGACCGCCCGACG
ATTGACCGCGACGTGAAGGCCATCGGCCGGCGCGACTTCGTAGTGATCGACGGAGCGCCCCAGGCGGCGG
ACTTGGCTGTGTCCGCGATCAAGGCAGCCGACTTCGTGCTGATTCCGGTGCAGCCAAGCCCTTACGACAT
ATGGGCCACCGCCGACCTGGTGGAGCTGGTTAAGCAGCGCATTGAGGTCACGGATGGAAGGCTACAAGCG
GCCTTTGTCGTGTCGCGGGCGATCAAAGGCACGCGCATCGGCGGTGAGGTTGCCGAGGCGCTGGCCGGGT
ACGAGCTGCCCATTCTTGAGTCCCGTATCACGCAGCGCGTGAGCTACCCAGGCACTGCCGCCGCCGGCAC
AACCGTTCTTGAATCAGAACCCGAGGGCGACGCTGCCCGCGAGGTCCAGGCGCTGGCCGCTGAAATTAAA
TCAAAACTCATTTGAGTTAATGAGGTAAAGAGAAAATGAGCAAAAGCACAAACACGCTAAGTGCCGGCCG
TCCGAGCGCACGCAGCAGCAAGGCTGCAACGTTGGCCAGCCTGGCAGACACGCCAGCCATGAAGCGGGTC
AACTTTCAGTTGCCGGCGGAGGATCACACCAAGCTGAAGATGTACGCGGTACGCCAAGGCAAGACCATTA
CCGAGCTGCTATCTGAATACATCGCGCAGCTACCAGAGTAAATGAGCAAATGAATAAATGAGTAGATGAA
TTTTAGCGGCTAAAGGAGGCGGCATGGAAAATCAAGAACAACCAGGCACCGACGCCGTGGAATGCCCCAT
GTGTGGAGGAACGGGCGGTTGGCCAGGCGTAAGCGGCTGGGTTGTCTGCCGGCCCTGCAATGGCACTGGA
ACCCCCAAGCCCGAGGAATCGGCGTGACGGTCGCAAACCATCCGGCCCGGTACAAATCGGCGCGGCGCTG
GGTGATGACCTGGTGGAGAAGTTGAAGGCCGCGCAGGCCGCCCAGCGGCAACGCATCGAGGCAGAAGCAC
GCCCCGGTGAATCGTGGCAAGCGGCCGCTGATCGAATCCGCAAAGAATCCCGGCAACCGCCGGCAGCCGG
TGCGCCGTCGATTAGGAAGCCGCCCAAGGGCGACGAGCAACCAGATTTTTTCGTTCCGATGCTCTATGAC
GTGGGCACCCGCGATAGTCGCAGCATCATGGACGTGGCCGTTTTCCGTCTGTCGAAGCGTGACCGACGAG
CTGGCGAGGTGATCCGCTACGAGCTTCCAGACGGGCACGTAGAGGTTTCCGCAGGGCCGGCCGGCATGGC
CAGTGTGTGGGATTACGACCTGGTACTGATGGCGGTTTCCCATCTAACCGAATCCATGAACCGATACCGG
GAAGGGAAGGGAGACAAGCCCGGCCGCGTGTTCCGTCCACACGTTGCGGACGTACTCAAGTTCTGCCGGC
GAGCCGATGGCGGAAAGCAGAAAGACGACCTGGTAGAAACCTGCATTCGGTTAAACACCACGCACGTTGC
CATGCAGCGTACGAAGAAGGCCAAGAACGGCCGCCTGGTGACGGTATCCGAGGGTGAAGCCTTGATTAGC
CGCTACAAGATCGTAAAGAGCGAAACCGGGCGGCCGGAGTACATCGAGATCGAGCTAGCTGATTGGATGT
ACCGCGAGATCACAGAAGGCAAGAACCCGGACGTGCTGACGGTTCACCCCGATTACTTTTTGATCGATCC
CGGCATCGGCCGTTTTCTCTACCGCCTGGCACGCCGCGCCGCAGGCAAGGCAGAAGCCAGATGGTTGTTC
AAGACGATCTACGAACGCAGTGGCAGCGCCGGAGAGTTCAAGAAGTTCTGTTTCACCGTGCGCAAGCTGA
TCGGGTCAAATGACCTGCCGGAGTACGATTTGAAGGAGGAGGCGGGGCAGGCTGGCCCGATCCTAGTCAT
GCGCTACCGCAACCTGATCGAGGGCGAAGCATCCGCCGGTTCCTAATGTACGGAGCAGATGCTAGGGCAA
ATTGCCCTAGCAGGGGAAAAAGGTCGAAAAGGTGTCTTTCCTGTGGATAGCACGTACATTGGGAACCCAA
AGCCGTACATTGGGAACCGGAACCCGTACATTGGGAACCCAAAGCCGTACATTGGGAACCGGTCACACAT
GTAAGTGACTGATATAAAAGAGAAAAAAGGCGATTTTTCCGCCTAAAACTCTTTAAAACTTATTAAAACT
CTTAAAACCCGCCTGGCCTGTGCATAACTGTCTGGCCAGCGCACAGCCGAAGAGCTGCAAAAAGCGCCTA
CCCTTCGGTCGCTGCGCTCCCTACGCCCCGCCGCTTCGCGTCGGCCTATCGCGGCCGCTGGCCGCTCAAA
AATGGCTGGCCTACGGCCAGGCAATCTACCAGGGCGCGGACAAGCCGCGCCGTCGCCACTCGACCGCCGG
CGCCCACATCAAGGCACCCTGCCTCGCGCGTTTCGGTGATGACGGTGAAAACCTCTGACACATGCAGCTC
CCGGAGACGGTCACAGCTTGTCTGTAAGCGGATGCCGGGAGCAGACAAGCCCGTCAGGGCGCGTCAGCGG
GTGTTGGCGGGTGTCGGGGCGCAGCCATGACCCAGTCACGTAGCGATAGCGGAGTGTATACTGGCTTAAC
TATGCGGCATCAGAGCAGATTGTACTGAGAGTGCACCATATGCGGTGTGAAATACCGCACAGATGCGTAA
GGAGAAAATACCGCATCAGGCGCTCTTCCGCTTCCTCGCTCACTGACTCGCTGCGCTCGGTCGTTCGGCT
GCGGCGAGCGGTATCAGCTCACTCAAAGGCGGTAATACGGTTATCCACAGAATCAGGGGATAACGCAGGA
AAGAACATGTGAGCAAAAGGCCAGCAAAAGGCCAGGAACCGTAAAAAGGCCGCGTTGCTGGCGTTTTTCC
ATAGGCTCCGCCCCCCTGACGAGCATCACAAAAATCGACGCTCAAGTCAGAGGTGGCGAAACCCGACAGG
ACTATAAAGATACCAGGCGTTTCCCCCTGGAAGCTCCCTCGTGCGCTCTCCTGTTCCGACCCTGCCGCTT
ACCGGATACCTGTCCGCCTTTCTCCCTTCGGGAAGCGTGGCGCTTTCTCATAGCTCACGCTGTAGGTATC
TCAGTTCGGTGTAGGTCGTTCGCTCCAAGCTGGGCTGTGTGCACGAACCCCCCGTTCAGCCCGACCGCTG
CGCCTTATCCGGTAACTATCGTCTTGAGTCCAACCCGGTAAGACACGACTTATCGCCACTGGCAGCAGCC
ACTGGTAACAGGATTAGCAGAGCGAGGTATGTAGGCGGTGCTACAGAGTTCTTGAAGTGGTGGCCTAACT
ACGGCTACACTAGAAGGACAGTATTTGGTATCTGCGCTCTGCTGAAGCCAGTTACCTTCGGAAAAAGAGT
TGGTAGCTCTTGATCCGGCAAACAAACCACCGCTGGTAGCGGTGGTTTTTTTGTTTGCAAGCAGCAGATT
ACGCGCAGAAAAAAAGGATCTCAAGAAGATCCTTTGATCTTTTCTACGGGGTCTGACGCTCAGTGGAACG
AAAACTCACGTTAAGGGATTTTGGTCATGCATGATATATCTCCCAATTTGTGTAGGGCTTATTATGCACG
CTTAAAAATAATAAAAGCAGACTTGACCTGATAGTTTGGCTGTGAGCAATTATGTGCTTAGTGCATCTAA
TCGCTTGAGTTAACGCCGGCGAAGCGGCGTCGGCTTGAACGAATTTCTAGCTAGACATTATTTGCCGACT
ACCTTGGTGATCTCGCCTTTCACGTAGTGGACAAATTCTTCCAACTGATCTGCGCGCGAGGCCAAGCGAT
CTTCTTCTTGTCCAAGATAAGCCTGTCTAGCTTCAAGTATGACGGGCTGATACTGGGCCGGCAGGCGCTC
CATTGCCCAGTCGGCAGCGACATCCTTCGGCGCGATTTTGCCGGTTACTGCGCTGTACCAAATGCGGGAC
AACGTAAGCACTACATTTCGCTCATCGCCAGCCCAGTCGGGCGGCGAGTTCCATAGCGTTAAGGTTTCAT
TTAGCGCCTCAAATAGATCCTGTTCAGGAACCGGATCAAAGAGTTCCTCCGCCGCTGGACCTACCAAGGC
AACGCTATGTTCTCTTGCTTTTGTCAGCAAGATAGCCAGATCAATGTCGATCGTGGCTGGCTCGAAGATA
CCTGCAAGAATGTCATTGCGCTGCCATTCTCCAAATTGCAGTTCGCGCTTAGCTGGATAACGCCACGGAA
TGATGTCGTCGTGCACAACAATGGTGACTTCTACAGCGCGGAGAATCTCGCTCTCTCCAGGGGAAGCCGA
AGTTTCCAAAAGGTCGTTGATCAAAGCTCGCCGCGTTGTTTCATCAAGCCTTACGGTCACCGTAACCAGC
AAATCAATATCACTGTGTGGCTTCAGGCCGCCATCCACTGCGGAGCCGTACAAATGTACGGCCAGCAACG
TCGGTTCGAGATGGCGCTCGATGACGCCAACTACCTCTGATAGTTGAGTCGATACTTCGGCGATCACCGC
TTCCCCCATGATGTTTAACTTTGTTTTAGGGCGACTGCCCTGCTGCGTAACATCGTTGCTGCTCCATAAC
ATCAAACATCGACCCACGGCGTAACGCGCTTGCTGCTTGGATGCCCGAGGCATAGACTGTACCCCAAAAA
AACATGTCATAACAAGAAGCCATGAAAACCGCCACTGCGCCGTTACCACCGCTGCGTTCGGTCAAGGTTC
TGGACCAGTTGCGTGACGGCAGTTACGCTACTTGCATTACAGCTTACGAACCGAACGAGGC
Features (pLannotate 1.2.2; 23 found; start..end, strand, type, name):
    266..290     +  misc_feature   LB T-DNA repeat: left border repeat from nopaline C58 T-DNA
    333..585     -  terminator     NOS terminator: nopaline synthase terminator and poly(A) signal
    608..1156    -  CDS            bar: PAT_STRHY - Experimental evidence at protein level: Swiss-Prot protein existence level 1. Inactivates phosphinothricin (PPT) by transfer of an acetyl group from acetyl CoA. Can also acetylate demethylphosphinothricin but not PTT or glutamate. This enzyme is an effector of phosphinothricin tripeptide (PTT or bialaphos) resistance. From Streptomyces hygroscopicus. Introduced by genetic manipulation and expressed in glufosinate-tolerant maize by Dekalb Genetics.
   1198..1377    -  promoter       NOS promoter: nopaline synthase promoter
   1471..2178    -  terminator     OCS terminator: octopine synthase terminator
   2222..6325    -  CDS            cas9: CAS9_STRP1 - Also known as csn1 From Streptococcus pyogenes serotype M1.
   7421..7523    +  promoter       cat promoter: promoter of the E. coli cat gene encoding chloramphenicol acetyltransferase
   7524..8180    +  CDS            cat: CAT_ECOLX - Experimental evidence at protein level: Swiss-Prot protein existence level 1. This enzyme is an effector of chloramphenicol resistance in bacteria. From Escherichia coli. This protein is used as a marker in many commonly used cloning vectors, such as pACYC184.
   8366..8524    +  CDS            ccdA (fragment): CCDA_ECO57 - Also known as H, letA. Experimental evidence at protein level: Swiss-Prot protein existence level 1. Antitoxin component of a type II toxin-antitoxin (TA) system which inhibits the post-segregational killing (PSK) of plasmid-free cells, also referred to as a plasmid addiction system. Binds to and blocks the activity of CcdB; will also remove bound CcdB protein from the CcdB-GyrA complex by forming a CcdA-CcdB complex, a process termed rejuvenation. Functions as a transcriptional corepressor for the ccdAB operon, repression also requires CcdB (By similarity). From Escherichia coli
   8529..8831    +  CDS            ccdB: CCDB_ECOLI - Also known as G, letB, letD. Experimental evidence at protein level: Swiss-Prot protein existence level 1. Toxic component of a type II toxin-antitoxin (TA) system, functioning in plasmid maintainence. Responsible for the post- segregational killing (PSK) of plasmid-free cells, also referred to as a plasmid addiction system. Half-life of over 2 hours. Cell killing by CcdB is accompanied by filamentation, defects in chromosome and plasmid segregation, defects in cell division, formation of anucleate cells, decreased DNA synthesis and plasmid loss. Interferes with the activity of DN
   8872..8947    +  misc_RNA       gRNA scaffold: guide RNA scaffold for the Streptococcus pyogenes CRISPR/Cas9 system
   9018..9177    +  polyA_signal   CaMV poly(A) signal (fragment): cauliflower mosaic virus polyadenylation signal
   9261..9285    +  misc_feature   RB T-DNA repeat: right border repeat from nopaline C58 T-DNA
   9625..10026   +  CDS            Y4CG_SINFN (fragment): Protein inferred from homology: Swiss-Prot protein existence level 3. From Sinorhizobium fredii (strain NBRC 101917 / NGR234).
  10586..11215   +  CDS            pVS1 StaA: stability protein from the Pseudomonas plasmid pVS1 (Heeb et al., 2000)
  11648..12716   +  CDS            pVS1 RepA (fragment): replication protein from the Pseudomonas plasmid pVS1 (Heeb et al., 2000)
  12782..12976   +  rep_origin     pVS1 oriV: origin of replication for the Pseudomonas plasmid pVS1 (Heeb et al., 2000)
  13179..13218   +  CDS            rop (fragment): Rop protein, which maintains plasmids at low copy number; rop
  13320..13460   +  misc_feature   bom: basis of mobility region from pBR322
  13646..14234   -  rep_origin     ori: high-copy-number ColE1/pMB1/pBR322/pUC origin of replication
  14478..15265   -  CDS            SmR (fragment): aminoglycoside adenylyltransferase (Murphy, 1985); aadA; confers resistance to spectinomycin and streptomycin
  15276..15332   -  CDS            GmR (fragment): gentamycin acetyltransferase; aacC1; confers resistance to gentamycin
  15422..28      +  CDS            int (fragment) (across the origin): INT2_ECOLX - Protein inferred from homology: Swiss-Prot protein existence level 3. Putative integrase believed to be involved in the insertion of antibiotic resistance genes into plasmids and transposons. From Escherichia coli.
