[The description below was written by a language model from this plasmid's Addgene catalogue record and pLannotate feature annotations shown in this document.]
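Description:
pDGE65 is a binary T-DNA vector for Agrobacterium-mediated plant transformation, built on the pVM_BGW-BpiI backbone and serving as a recipient plasmid in a CRISPR/Cas9 genome editing toolkit for dicotyledonous plants. Outside the T-DNA borders it carries a high-copy ColE1/pMB1-type origin with the pBR322 bom region for propagation in E. coli, plus the pVS1 oriV, RepA and StaA functions that support replication and stable maintenance in Agrobacterium. Backbone selection is through an aadA spectinomycin/streptomycin resistance gene. Short fragments annotated as gentamicin resistance, integrase and rop appear to be remnants rather than functional genes.

Between the nopaline-type left and right border repeats lie three modules. Next to the left border, a NOS promoter–bar–NOS terminator cassette gives phosphinothricin (BASTA) resistance for selecting transgenic plants. A Streptococcus pyogenes Cas9 coding sequence follows, terminated by the OCS terminator. The catalogue entry states it is driven by a PcUbi (ubiquitin) promoter, which the feature tables do not annotate, although an unannotated gap upstream of Cas9 would accommodate it. The third module is a placeholder cassette containing the cat chloramphenicol resistance gene with its promoter, a ccdA fragment and the ccdB toxin gene (with a BsaI site removed), positioned directly upstream of an sgRNA scaffold. This cassette explains the dual chloramphenicol and spectinomycin selection and the need for a ccdB-tolerant strain. Replacing it with guide sequences or guide expression units counter-selects against unmodified vector in standard strains. The promoter driving guide RNA expression and the exact cloning sites are not stated in the record. The two deposited sequence records differ by a single nucleotide in length and carry identical annotations.
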