Addgene plasmid #79447: pDGE65
Purpose: recipient plasmid [single nuclease]; pPcUbi:Cas9, BASTA
Depositing lab: Johannes Stuttmann. Depositing organization: Martin-Luther-Universitaet Halle-Wittenberg, Faculty of Medicine. Publication: Generation of chromosomal deletions in dicotyledonous plants employing a user-friendly genome editing toolkit. Ordon J, Gantner J, Kemna J, Schwalgun L, Reschke M, Streubel J, Boch J, Stuttmann J. Plant J. 2016 Aug 31. doi: 10.1111/tpj.13319. PubMed 27579989.
Backbone
  Vector backbone: pVM_BGW-BpiI
  Vector type: Plant Expression, CRISPR
Growth in bacteria
  Bacterial resistance: Chloramphenicol and Spectinomycin, 25 & 50 μg/mL
  Growth temperature: 37°C
  Growth strain: ccdB Survival
  Copy number: High Copy
Gene/Insert
  Gene/Insert name: ccdB
  Insert size (bp): 1498
  Mutation: BsaI site eliminated
  Entrez Gene: ccdB(letD) (a.k.a. D616_p97105, Fpla045)
Terms and licenses: Academic/Nonprofit Terms; Industry Terms: Not Available to Industry
How to cite: pDGE65 was a gift from Johannes Stuttmann (Addgene plasmid # 79447 ; http://n2t.net/addgene:79447 ; RRID:Addgene_79447)
