>Addgene plasmid #79447 | pDGE65 | addgene partial sequence | sequence record 153533 | NOSterm-R 5'-attgccaaatgtttgaacga-3'
GGGGTCATCAGATTTCGGTGACGGGCAGGACCGGACGGGGCGGCACCGGCAGGCTGAAGTCCAGCTGCCA
GAAACCCACGTCATGCCAGTTCCCGTGCTTGAAGCCGGCCGCCCGCAGCATGCCGCGGGGGGCATATCCG
AGCGCCTCGTGCATGCGCACGCTCGGGTCGTTGGGCAGCCCGATGACAGCGACCACGCTCTTGAAGCCCT
GTGCCTCCAGGGACTTCAGCAGGTGGGTGTAGAGCGTGGAGCCCAGTCCCGTCCGCTGGTGGCGGGGGGA
GACGTACACGGTCGACTCGGCCGTCCAGTCGTAGGCGTTGCGTGCCTTCCAGGGACCCGCGTAGGCGATG
CCGGCGACCTCGCCGTCCACCTCGGCGACGAGCCAGGGATAGCGCTCCCGCAGACGGACGAGGTCGTCCG
TCCACTCCTGCGGTTCCTGCGGCTCGGTACGGAAGTTGACCGTGCTTGTCTCGATGTAGTGGTTGACGAT
GGTGCAGACCGCCGGCATGTCCGCCTCGGTGGCACGGCGGATGTCGGCCGGGCGTCGTTCTGGGCTCATG
GTAGATCCCCTCGATCGAGTTGAGAGTGAATATGAGACTCTAATTGGATACCGAGGGGAATTTATGGAAC
GTCAGTGGAGCATTTTTGACAAGAAATATTTGCTAGCTGATAGTGACCTTAGGCGACTTTTGAACGCGCA
ATAATGGTTTCTGACGTATGTGCTTAGCTCATTAAACTCCAGAAACCCGCGGCTCAGTGGCTCCTTCAAC
GTTGCGGTTCTGTCAGTTCCAAACGTAAAACGGCTTGTCCCGCGTCATCGGCGGGGGTCATAACGTGACT
CCCTTAATTCTCCGCTCATGATTAGTAGCGGTCCTGCTGAGCCTCGACATGTTGTCGCAAAATTCGCCCT
GGACCCGCCCAACGATTTGTCGTCACTGTCAAGGTTTGACCTGCACTTCATTTGGGGCCCACATACACCA
AAAAAATGCTGCATAAT
