>Addgene plasmid #79447 | pDGE65 | addgene partial sequence | sequence record 153534 | CAT-R 5'-GCAACTGACTGAAATGCCTC-3'
GCCATTGGGATATATCAACGGTGGTATATCCAGTGATTTTTTTCTCCATTTTAGCTTCCTTAGCTCCTGA
AAATCTCGATAACTCAAAAAATACGCCCGGTAGTGATCTTATTTCATTATGGTGAAAGTTGGAACCTCTT
ACGTGCCGATCAACGTCTCAGAAGACTTCAATCACTACTTCGACTCTAGCTGTATATAAACTCAGCTTCG
TTTTCTTATCTAAGCGATGTGGGACTTTTGAAGATTGTTTTCAACTTAGCAAGAATTCAAGCTTGGAGAT
TACGGATATGAATATAGGCATATCCGTATCCGAATTATCCGTTTGACAGCTAGCAACGATTGTACAATTG
CTTCTTTAAAAAAGGAAGAAAGAAAGAAAGAAAAGAATCAACATCAGCGTTAACAAACGGCCCCGTTACG
GCCCAAACGGTCATATAGAGTAACGGCGTTAAGCGTTGAAAGACTCCTATCGAAATACGTAACCGCAAAC
GTGTCATAGTCAGATCCCCTCTTCCTTCACCGCCTCAAACACAAAAATAATCTTCTACAGCCTATATATA
CAACCCCCCCTTCTATCTCTCCTTTCTCACAATTCATCATCTTTCTTTCTCTACCCCCAATTTTAAGAAA
TCCTCTCTTCTCCTCTTCATTTTCAAGGTAAATCTCTCTCTCTCTCTCTCTCTCTGTTATTCCTTGTTTT
AATTAGGTATGTATTATTGCTAGTTTGTTAATCTGCTTATCTTATGTATGCCTTATGTGAATATCTTTAT
CTTGTTCATCTCATCCGTTTAGAAGCTATAAATTTGTTGATTTGACTGTGTATCTACACGTGGTTATGTT
TATATCTAATCAGATATGAATTTCTTCATATTGTTGCGTTTGTGTGTACCAATCCGAAATCGTTGATTTT
TTTCATTTAATCGTGTAGCTAATTGTACGTATACATATGGATCTACGTATCAATTGTTCATCTGTTTGTG
TTTGTATGTA
