>Addgene plasmid #79447 | pDGE65 | addgene partial sequence | sequence record 153535 | ccdB-Fwd 5'-GCATGATGACCACCGATATG-3'
GGTTTCCGTTATCGGGGAAGAAGTGGCTGATCTCAGCCACCGCGAAAATGACATCAAAAACGCCATTAAC
CTGATGTTCTGGGGAATATAAATGTCAGGCTCCCTTATACACAGCCAGTCGAAGACTTGTTTTAGAGCTA
GAAATAGCAAGTTAAAATAAGGCTAGTCCGTTATCAACTTGAAAAAGTGGCACCGAGTCGGTGCTTTTTT
TTGCTTCCATGCTAGAGTCCGCAAAAATCACCAGTCTCTCTCTACAAATCTATCTCTCTCTATTTTTCTC
CAGAATAATGTGTGAGTAGTTCCCAGATAAGGGAATTAGGGTTCTTATAGGGTTTCGCTCATGTGTTGAG
CATATAAGAAACCCTTAGTATGTATTTGTATTTGTAAAATACTTCTATCAATAAAATTTCTAATTCCTAA
AACCAAAATCCAGTGACCTGCAGGCATGCGACGTCGAGCTTAGCTTGAGCTTGGATCAGATTGTCGTTTC
CCGCCTTCAGTTTAAACTATCAGTGTTTGACAGGATATATTGGCGGGTAAACCTAAGAGAAAAGAGCGTT
TATTAGAATAATCGGATATTTAAAAGGGCGTGAAAAGGTTTATCCGTTCGTCCATTTGTATGTGCATGCC
AACCACAGGGTTCCCCTCGGGATCAAAGTACTTT
